>Addgene plasmid #230110 | AiP12324 - pAAV-AiE0498m-minBG-SYFP2-WPRE3-BGHpA (Alias: CN2324) | addgene full sequence | sequence record 461842 | Addgene NGS Result
CCTGCAGGCAGCTGCGCGCTCGCTCGCTCACTGAGGCCGCCCGGGCGTCGGGCGACCTTTGGTCGCCCGG
CCTCAGTGAGCGAGCGAGCGCGCAGAGAGGGAGTGGCCAACTCCATCACTAGGGGTTCCTGCGGCCGCAC
GCGTCCACTGTTTGCAGCCACCAGTCAAGGCAGGCCCTCTCACATCCATCAGGACAATCCCTCAAGTGAA
GCTTCCTTTCCAGACAATTCTAATCTGTGCCAAGTTGACATTAAAAATCAACTGTTAGAAATTCTCCCCT
GAGTAAAAAGGAAATGGGATTGTCAATGGCCAGTAGACTGGGTATATACTACGGGACAACACAGAAGGGC
CACATACATATAGACTACTGGCCCCCTTCCCCAGTAGACAGCACCAGAATAGTAAAGAATGATAATAATA
GGTGACCATTGCTGTGAGCTACTTAATCCATGCCAAGTACACTCTTTGAAGTGCTGTGTACATAGTAATT
TGAATCCCTGACTAGGGCACTGGGAACCAGAGAGAAGGTTACAAAAAAGCCTAGCGTCTAGTCATGCAGA
ACTCTTTGGGCATTGGGACATTGTTATAAGGAAAGTGGACTGGCCAGTCCTGTGTGTACTGAGAGATCAT
TTTTATTAGGCATGCATGAGGAGGGAGAAACATTGGTCTCTGCAGTAGTCTACTAGAGAGGGCAGGCTTG
GACCTGGAAGGAGGACAGGATCAAGAGTGGAGGAAGGTGTGTTTTTGAGATTCAGTCAGCTGATCGACGG
GGTGTGAGGTGGGCTGGGTACTGGAGCTCGGGCTGGGCATAAAAGTCAGGGCAGAGCCATCTATTGCTTA
CATTTGCTTCTGGGATCCAGATCTTTCGAAGCTAGCGCTACCGGTCGCCACCATGGTGAGCAAGGGCGAG
GAGCTGTTCACCGGGGTGGTGCCCATCCTGGTCGAGCTGGACGGCGACGTAAACGGCCACAAGTTCAGCG
TGTCCGGCGAGGGCGAGGGCGATGCCACCTACGGCAAGCTGACCCTGAAGCTGATCTGCACCACCGGCAA
GCTGCCCGTGCCCTGGCCCACCCTCGTGACCACCCTGGGCTACGGCGTGCAGTGCTTCGCCCGCTACCCC
GACCACATGAAGCAGCACGACTTCTTCAAGTCCGCCATGCCCGAAGGCTACGTCCAGGAGCGCACCATCT
TCTTCAAGGACGACGGCAACTACAAGACCCGCGCCGAGGTGAAGTTCGAGGGCGACACCCTGGTGAACCG
CATCGAGCTGAAGGGCATCGACTTCAAGGAGGACGGCAACATCCTGGGGCACAAGCTGGAGTACAACTAC
AACAGCCACAACGTCTATATCACCGCCGACAAGCAGAAGAACGGCATCAAGGCCAACTTCAAGATCCGCC
ACAACATCGAGGACGGCGGCGTGCAGCTCGCCGACCACTACCAGCAGAACACCCCCATCGGCGACGGCCC
CGTGCTGCTGCCCGACAACCACTACCTGAGCTACCAGTCCAAGCTGAGCAAAGACCCCAACGAGAAGCGC
GATCACATGGTCCTGCTGGAGTTCGTGACCGCCGCCGGGATCACTCTCGGCATGGACGAGCTGTACAAGT
AAGTCGACGGCGCGCCGCGGCCGCGAATTCGATATCATAATCAACCTCTGGATTACAAAATTTGTGAAAG
ATTGACTGGTATTCTTAACTATGTTGCTCCTTTTACGCTATGTGGATACGCTGCTTTAATGCCTTTGTAT
CATGCTATTGCTTCCCGTATGGCTTTCATTTTCTCCTCCTTGTATAAATCCTGGTTAGTTCTTGCCACGG
CGGAACTCATCGCCGCCTGCCTTGCCCGCTGCTGGACAGGGGCTCGGCTGTTGGGCACTGACAATTCCGT
GGCTCGAGAGATCTTCGACTGTGCCTTCTAGTTGCCAGCCATCTGTTGTTTGCCCCTCCCCCGTGCCTTC
CTTGACCCTGGAAGGTGCCACTCCCACTGTCCTTTCCTAATAAAATGAGGAAATTGCATCGCATTGTCTG
AGTAGGTGTCATTCTATTCTGGGGGGTGGGGTGGGGCAGGACAGCAAGGGGGAGGATTGGGAAGACAATA
GCAGGCATGAGATCTCACGTGCGGACCGAGCGGCCGCAGGAACCCCTAGTGATGGAGTTGGCCACTCCCT
CTCTGCGCGCTCGCTCGCTCACTGAGGCCGGGCGACCAAAGGTCGCCCGACGCCCGGGCTTTGCCCGGGC
GGCCTCAGTGAGCGAGCGAGCGCGCAGCTGCCTGCAGGGGCGCCTGATGCGGTATTTTCTCCTTACGCAT
CTGTGCGGTATTTCACACCGCATA
[95 nt withheld, positions 2335-2429]
T
[46 nt withheld, positions 2431-2476]
C
[141 nt withheld, positions 2478-2618]
CCTTTGACGTTGGAGTCCACGTTCTTT
[37 nt withheld, positions 2646-2682]
ACTCTATCTCGGGCTATTCTTTTGATTTATAAGGGATTTTGCCGATTTCGGTCTATTGGTTAAAAAATGA
GCTGATTTAACAAAAATTTAACGCGAATTTTAACAAAATATTAACGTTTACAATTTTATGGTGCACTCTC
AGTACAATCTGCTCTGATGCCGCATAGTTAAGCCAGCCCCGACACCCGCCAACACCCGCTGACGCGCCCT
GACGGGCTTGTCTGCTCCCGGCATCCGCTTACAGACAAGCTGTGACCGTCTCCGGGAGCTGCATGTGTCA
GAGGTTTTCACCGTCATCACCGAAACGCGCGAGACGAAAGGGCCTCGTGATACGCCTATTTTTATAGGTT
AATGTCATGATAATAATGGTTTCTTAGACGTCAGGTGGCACTTTTCGGGGAAATGTGCGCGGAACCCCTA
TTTGTTTATTTTTCTAAATACATTCAAATATGTATCCGCTCATGAGACAATAACCCTGATAAATGCTTCA
ATAATATTGAAAAAGGAAGAGTATGAGTATTCAACATTTCCGTGTCGCCCTTATTCCCTTTTTTGCGGCA
TTTTGCCTTCCTGTTTTTGCTCACCCAGAAACGCTGGTGAAAGTAAAAGATGCTGAAGATCAGTTGGGTG
CACGAGTGGGTTACATCGAACTGGATCTCAACAGCGGTAAGATCCTTGAGAGTTTTCGCCCCGAAGAACG
TTTTCCAATGATGAGCACTTTTAAAGTTCTGCTATGTGGCGCGGTATTATCCCGTATTGACGCCGGGCAA
GAGCAACTCGGTCGCCGCATACACTATTCTCAGAATGACTTGGTTGAGTACTCACCAGTCACAGAAAAGC
ATCTTACGGATGGCATGACAGTAAGAGAATTATGCAGTGCTGCCATAACCATGAGTGATAACACTGCGGC
CAACTTACTTCTGACAACGATCGGAGGACCGAAGGAGCTAACCGCTTTTTTGCACAACATGGGGGATCAT
GTAACTCGCCTTGATCGTTGGGAACCGGAGCTGAATGAAGCCATACCAAACGACGAGCGTGACACCACGA
TGCCTGTAGCAATGGCAACAACGTTGCGCAAACTATTAACTGGCGAACTACTTACTCTAGCTTCCCGGCA
ACAATTAATAGACTGGATGGAGGCGGATAAAGTTGCAGGACCACTTCTGCGCTCGGCCCTTCCGGCTGGC
TGGTTTATTGCTGATAAATCTGGAGCCGGTGAGCGTGGGTCTCGCGGTATCATTGCAGCACTGGGGCCAG
ATGGTAAGCCCTCCCGTATCGTAGTTATCTACACGACGGGGAGTCAGGCAACTATGGATGAACGAAATAG
ACAGATCGCTGAGATAGGTGCCTCACTGATTAAGCATTGGTAACTGTCAGACCAAGTTTACTCATATATA
CTTTAGATTGATTTAAAACTTCATTTTTAATTTAAAAGGATCTAGGTGAAGATCCTTTTTGATAATCTCA
TGACCAAAATCCCTTAACGTGAGTTTTCGTTCCACTGAGCGTCAGACCCCGTAGAAAAGATCAAAGGATC
TTCTTGAGATCCTTTTTTTCTGCGCGTAATCTGCTGCTTGCAAACAAAAAAACCACCGCTACCAGCGGTG
GTTTGTTTGCCGGATCAAGAGCTACCAACTCTTTTTCCGAAGGTAACTGGCTTCAGCAGAGCGCAGATAC
CAAATACTGTTCTTCTAGTGTAGCCGTAGTTAGGCCACCACTTCAAGAACTCTGTAGCACCGCCTACATA
CCTCGCTCTGCTAATCCTGTTACCAGTGGCTGCTGCCAGTGGCGATAAGTCGTGTCTTACCGGGTTGGAC
TCAAGACGATAGTTACCGGATAAGGCGCAGCGGTCGGGCTGAACGGGGGGTTCGTGCACACAGCCCAGCT
TGGAGCGAACGACCTACACCGAACTGAGATACCTACAGCGTGAGCTATGAGAAAGCGCCACGCTTCCCGA
AGGGAGAAAGGCGGACAGGTATCCGGTAAGCGGCAGGGTCGGAACAGGAGAGCGCACGAGGGAGCTTCCA
GGGGGAAACGCCTGGTATCTTTATAGTCCTGTCGGGTTTCGCCACCTCTGACTTGAGCGTCGATTTTTGT
GATGCTCGTCAGGGGGGCGGAGCCTATGGAAAAACGCCAGCAACGCGGCCTTTTTACGGTTCCTGGCCTT
TTGCTGGCCTTTTGCTCACATGT
Features (pLannotate 1.2.2; 14 found; start..end, strand, type, name):
     12..39      +  repeat_region  AAV2 ITR (fragment): inverted terminal repeat of adeno-associated virus serotype 2 inverted
     68..95      +  repeat_region  AAV2 ITR (fragment): inverted terminal repeat of adeno-associated virus serotype 2 inverted
    893..1609    +  CDS            SYFP2: SYFP2 is a basic (constitutively fluorescent) yellow fluorescent protein published in 2006, derived from Aequorea victoria. It is reported to be a very rapidly-maturing monomer with moderate acid sensitivity.
   1649..1806    +  misc_feature   WPRE (fragment): woodchuck hepatitis virus posttranscriptional regulatory element
   1812..1892    +  misc_feature   WPRE (fragment): woodchuck hepatitis virus posttranscriptional regulatory element
   1909..2020    +  polyA_signal   bGH poly(A) signal: bovine growth hormone polyadenylation signal
   2138..2278    +  repeat_region  AAV2 ITR: inverted terminal repeat of adeno-associated virus serotype 2 inverted
   2283..2334    -  misc_feature   bom (fragment): basis of mobility region from pBR322
   2353..2808    +  rep_origin     f1 ori (sequence partly withheld): f1 bacteriophage origin of replication; arrow indicates direction of (+) strand synthesis
   2809..2858    -  misc_feature   bom (fragment): basis of mobility region from pBR322
   2960..2995    -  CDS            rop (fragment): Rop protein, which maintains plasmids at low copy number; rop
   3090..3194    +  promoter       AmpR promoter: bla
   3195..4055    +  CDS            AmpR: β-lactamase; bla; confers resistance to ampicillin, carbenicillin, and related antibiotics
   4226..4814    +  rep_origin     ori: high-copy-number ColE1/pMB1/pBR322/pUC origin of replication
