[The description below was written by a language model from this plasmid's Addgene catalogue record and pLannotate feature annotations shown in this document.]
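Description:
AiP12324 - pAAV-AiE0498m-minBG-SYFP2-WPRE3-BGHpA (alias CN2324) is a 4,875-nt AAV transfer plasmid built on a pAAV2 backbone. It is intended for packaging a reporter cassette into recombinant adeno-associated virus for delivery to brain tissue. In bacteria it is maintained as a high-copy plasmid through a ColE1/pUC-type origin and selected with ampicillin via the β-lactamase gene and its own promoter. An f1 phage origin is also present, along with short remnants of the pBR322 bom and rop regions. The expression cassette is flanked by AAV2 inverted terminal repeats, which are the cis elements needed for genome replication and encapsidation. The annotation detects the downstream ITR in full but only two short fragments of the upstream one. This could be an artefact of sequencing or annotating these hairpin-forming repeats, but the record does not settle whether the upstream ITR is intact.

The payload follows an enhancer-reporter design. The AiE0498m enhancer sits upstream of a minimal beta-globin promoter (minBG). A minimal promoter like this is expected to give little expression on its own, so the enhancer should determine which cells transcribe the transgene. Neither the enhancer nor minBG is annotated in the feature table; they presumably occupy the unannotated stretch between the upstream ITR and the coding sequence. The reporter is SYFP2, a rapidly maturing monomeric yellow fluorescent protein derived from Aequorea victoria. It is followed by WPRE3, a shortened woodchuck hepatitis virus posttranscriptional element that boosts transcript expression and appears here as two fragments, and then by a bovine growth hormone polyadenylation signal. The construct is used to drive and visualise AAV-mediated expression in specific populations of brain cells, though the record does not state which cell types AiE0498m targets.
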