Addgene plasmid #230110: AiP12324 - pAAV-AiE0498m-minBG-SYFP2-WPRE3-BGHpA (Alias: CN2324)
Purpose: AiE0498m is an enhancer sequence, designed to drive AAV-mediated transgene expression in specific populations of brain cells
Depositing lab: Allen Institute for Brain Science & Boaz Levi. Depositing organization: Allen Institute. Publication: A suite of enhancer AAVs and transgenic mouse lines for genetic access to cortical cell types. Ben-Simon Y, Hooper M, Narayan S, Daigle TL, Dwivedi D, Way SW, Oster A, Stafford DA, Mich JK, Taormina MJ, Martinez RA, Opitz-Araya X, Roth JR, Alexander JR, Allen S, Amster A, Arbuckle J, Ayala A, Baker PM, Bakken TE, Barcelli T, Barta S, Bendrick J, Bertagnolli D, Bielstein C, Bishwakarma P, Bowlus J, Boyer G, Brouner K, Casian B, Casper T, Chakka AB, Chakrabarty R, Chance RK, Chavan S, Clark M, Colbert K, Collman F, Daniel S, Departee M, DiValentin P, Donadio N, Dotson N, Egdorf T, Fliss T, Gabitto M, Garcia J, Gary A, Gasperini M, Gloe J, Goldy J, Gore BB, Graybuck L, Greisman N, Haeseleer F, Halterman C, Haradon Z, Hastings SD, Helback O, Ho W, Hockemeyer D, Huang C, Huff S, Hunker A, Johansen N, Jones D, Juneau Z, Kalmbach B, Kannan M, Khem S, Kussick E, Kutsal R, Larsen R, Lee C, Lee AY, Leibly M, Lenz GH, Li S, Liang E, Lusk N, Madigan Z, Malloy J, Malone J, McCue R, Melchor J, Mollenkopf T, Moosman S, Morin E, Newman D, Ng L, Ngo K, Omstead V, Otto S, Oyama A, Pena N, Pham T, Phillips E, Pom CA, Potekhina L, Ransford S, Ray PL, Rette D, Reynoldson C, Rimorin C, Rocha D, Ruiz A, Sanchez REA, Sawyer L, Sedeno-Cortes A, Sevigny JP, Shapovalova N, Shepard N, Shulga L, Sigler AR, Siverts L, Soliman S, Somasundaram S, Staats B, Stewart K, Szelenyi E, Tieu M, Trader C, Tran A, van Velthoven CTJ, Walker M, Wang Y, Weed N, Wirthlin M, Wood T, Wynalda B, Yao Z, Zhou T, Ariza J, Dee N, Reding M, Ronellenfitch K, Mufti S, Sunkin SM, Smith KA, Esposito L, Waters J, Thyagarajan B, Yao S, Lein ES, Zeng H, Levi BP, Ngai J, Ting JT, Tasic B. Cell. 2025 May 16:S0092-8674(25)00513-6. doi: 10.1016/j.cell.2025.05.002. PubMed 40403729.
Backbone
  Vector backbone: pAAV2
  Vector type: AAV
Growth in bacteria
  Bacterial resistance: Ampicillin, 100 μg/mL
  Growth temperature: 37°C
  Growth strain: NEB Stable
  Copy number: High Copy
Gene/Insert
  Gene/Insert name: SYFP2
  Species: Synthetic
  Promoter: minBG
  Cloning method: Gibson Cloning
Terms and licenses: Academic/Nonprofit Terms; Industry Terms: Not Available to Industry
How to cite: AiP12324 - pAAV-AiE0498m-minBG-SYFP2-WPRE3-BGHpA (Alias: CN2324) was a gift from Allen Institute for Brain Science & Boaz Levi (Addgene plasmid # 230110 ; http://n2t.net/addgene:230110 ; RRID:Addgene_230110)
